Addgene plasmid #146171: pAc5.1C-Fluc-CG7037_E
Purpose: Insect Expression of CG7037-3UTR
Depositing lab: Elisa Izaurralde. Depositing organization: Max Planck Institute for Developmental Biology.
Backbone
  Vector backbone: Unknown
  Vector type: Insect Expression
Growth in bacteria
  Bacterial resistance: Ampicillin, 100 μg/mL
  Growth temperature: 37°C
  Growth strain: DH5alpha
  Copy number: Low Copy
Gene/Insert
  Gene/Insert name: CG7037-3UTR
  Species: D. melanogaster (fly)
  Entrez Gene: Cbl (a.k.a. Dmel_CG7037, CBL, CG7037, CG7043, D-Cbl, D-Cbl L, D-CblL, D-cbl, D-cblL, D-cblS, DCbl, Dcbl, Dmel\CG7037, Dv-Cbl, Dv-cbl, F165, anon-WO0118547.68, cbl, d-cbl, dCbl, v-Cbl)
  Cloning method: Unknown
Terms and licenses: Academic/Nonprofit Terms; Industry Terms: Not Available to Industry
Depositor comments: 3'UTR extracted from NCBI:NM_168276.1 Plasmids from this collection were made available to the research community and donated after the lab closed. Please note that the sequence provided by the depositing laboratory may be theoretical/predicted or based on Sanger sequencing results. There may be discrepancies between sequencing results obtained by Addgene and the depositor sequence. If an Addgene verified sequence is not available, please contact before placing your order to request that our lab fully sequence the plasmid.
How to cite: pAc5.1C-Fluc-CG7037_E was a gift from Elisa Izaurralde (Addgene plasmid # 146171 ; http://n2t.net/addgene:146171 ; RRID:Addgene_146171)
