[The description below was written by a language model from this plasmid's Addgene catalogue record and pLannotate feature annotations shown in this document.]
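Description:
pAc5.1C-Fluc-CG7037_E is an insect-cell expression plasmid of about 7.6 kb that serves as a 3′UTR reporter for the Drosophila melanogaster gene CG7037 (Cbl). The catalogue lists the backbone as unknown, although the name points to the pAc5.1 family, and the annotated features fit that layout. The Drosophila actin 5C (Ac5) promoter, a strong constitutive promoter in fly cell lines, sits directly upstream of the firefly luciferase coding sequence. The insert is the CG7037 3′UTR, which the depositor states was taken from an NCBI reference transcript. It is not annotated in the feature table, but the roughly 1 kb unannotated stretch between the end of luciferase and the next feature is presumably where it lies, possibly along with a polyadenylation signal that the annotation does not identify. The meaning of the "_E" suffix is not explained in the record.

For propagation in E. coli the plasmid carries a ColE1/pUC-type origin and a β-lactamase gene with its own promoter, giving ampicillin selection. The catalogue describes it as low copy, whereas the annotation tool labels the origin as a high-copy type. A fragment of a tetracycline efflux gene is also detected, which is probably a non-functional backbone remnant. No marker for selection in insect cells is annotated, which suggests transient transfection.

Placing a native 3′UTR behind luciferase makes reporter output depend on regulatory elements within that UTR. Constructs like this are typically used to study post-transcriptional control such as mRNA stability, translational repression or miRNA-mediated silencing, though the record states the purpose only as insect expression of the CG7037 3′UTR. The depositor sequence may be theoretical or only partly verified.
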