Features (pLannotate 1.2.2; 6 found; start..end, strand, type, name):
     56..2568    +  promoter       Ac5 promoter: Drosophila melanogaster actin 5C promoter
   2594..4243    +  CDS            luciferase: firefly luciferase; luc
   5238..5708    +  CDS            TcR (fragment): tetracycline efflux protein; tet; confers resistance to tetracycline
   5752..6340    -  rep_origin     ori: high-copy-number ColE1/pMB1/pBR322/pUC origin of replication
   6511..7371    -  CDS            AmpR: β-lactamase; bla; confers resistance to ampicillin, carbenicillin, and related antibiotics
   7372..7476    -  promoter       AmpR promoter: bla
>Addgene plasmid #146171 | pAc5.1C-Fluc-CG7037_E | depositor full sequence | sequence record 288616 | Full Sequence
CTTCAAGGAATTAATTCTATATTCTAAAAACACAAATGATACTTCTAAAAAAAATCATGAATGGCATCAA
CTCTGAATCAAATCTTTGCAGATGCACCTACTTCTCATTTCCACTGTCACATCATTTTTCCAGATCTCGC
TGCCTGTTATGTGGCCCACAAACCAAGACACGTTTTATGGCCATTAAAGCTGGCTGATCGTCGCCAAACA
CCAAATACATATCAATATGTACATTCGAGAAAGAAGCGATCAAAGAAGCGTCTTCGGGCGAGTAGGAGAA
TGCGGAGGAGAAGGAGAACGAGCTGATCTAGTATCTCTCCACAATCCAATGCCAACTGACCAACTGGCCA
TATTCGGAGCAATTTGAAGCCAATTTCCATCGCCTGGCGATCGCTCCATTCTTGGCTATATGTTTTTCAC
CGTTCCCGGGGCCATTTTCAAAGACTCGTCGGTAAGATAAGATTGTGTCACTCGCTGTCTCTCTTCATTT
GTCGAAGAATGCTGAGGAATTTCGCGATGACGTCGGCGAGTATTTTGAAGAATGAGAATAATTTGTATTT
ATACGAAAATCAGTTAGTGGAATTTTCTACAAAAACATGTTATCTATAGATAATTTTGTTGCAAAATATG
TTGACTATGACAAAGATTGTATGTATATACCTTTAATGTATTCTCATTTTCTTATGTATTTATAATGGCA
ATGATGATACTGATGATATTTTAAGATGATGCCAGACCACAGGCTGATTTCTGCGTCTTTTGCCGAACGC
AGTGCATGTGCGGTTGTTGTTTTTTGGAATAGTTTCAATTTTCGGACTGTCCGCTTTGATTTCAGTTTCT
TGGCTTATTCAAAAAGCAAAGTAAAGCCAAAAAAGCGAGATGGCAATACCAAATGCGGCAAAACGGTAGT
GGAAGGAAAGGGGTGCGGGGCAGCGGAAGGAAGGGTGGGGCGGGGCGTGGCGGGGTCTGTGGCTGGGCGC
GACGTCACCGACGTTGGAGCCACTCCTTTGACCATGTGTGCGTGTGTGTATTATTCGTGTCTCGCCACTC
GCCGGTTGTTTTTTTCTTTTTATCTCGCTCTCTCTAGCGCCATCTCGTACGCATGCTCAACGCACCGCAT
GTTGCCGTGTCCTTTATGCGTCATTTTGGCTCGAAATAGGCAATTATTTAAACAAAGATTAGTCAACGAA
AACGCTAAAATAAATAAGTCTACAATATGGTTACTTATTGCCATGTGTGTGCAGCCAACGATAGCAACAA
AAGCAACAACACAGTGGCTTTCCCTCTTTCACTTTTTGTTTGCAAGCGCGTGCGAGCAAGACGGCACGAC
CGGCAAACGCAATTACGCTGACAAAGAGCAGACGAAGTTTTGGCCGAAAAACATCAAGGCGCCTGATACG
AATGCATTTGCAATAACAATTGCGATATTTAATATTGTTTATGAAGCTGTTTGACTTCAAAACACACAAA
AAAAAAAATAAAACAAATTATTTGAAAGAGAATTAGGAATCGGACAGCTTATCGTTACGGGCTAACAGCA
CACCGAGACGAAATAGCTTACCTGACGTCACAGCCTCTGGAAGAACTGCCGCCAAGCAGAGAGAGAGAGA
AAAAGAGGGAGAGCAGCTTAGACCGCATGTGCTTGTGTGTGAGGCGTCTCTCTCTTCGTCTCCTGTTTGC
GCAAACGCATAGACTGCACTGAGAAAATCGATTACCTATTTTTTATGAATGAATATTTGCACTATTACTA
TTCAAAACTATTAAGATAGCAATCACATTCAATAGCCAAATACTATACCACCTGAGCGATGCAACGAAAT
GATCAATTTGAGCAAAAATGCTGCATATTTAGGACGGCATCATTATAGAAATGCTTCTTGCTGTGTACTT
TTCTCTCGTCTGGCAGCTGTTTCGCCGTTATTGTTAAAACCGGCTTAAGTTAGGTGTGTTTTCTACGACT
AGTGATGCCCCTACTAGAAGATGTGTGTTGCACAAATGTCCCTGAATAACCAATTTGAAGTGCAGATAGC
AGTAAACGTAAGCTAATATGAATATTATTTAACTGTAATGTTTTAATATCGCTGGACATTACTAATAAAC
CCACTATAAACACATGTACATATGTATGTTTTGGCATACAATGAGTAGTTGGGGAAAAAATGTGTAAAAG
CACCGTGACCATCACAGCATAAAGATAACCAGCTGAAGTATCGAATATGAGTAACCCCCAAATTGAATCA
CATGCCGCAACTGATAGGACCCATGGAAGTACACTCTTCATGGCGATATACAAGACACACACAAGCACGA
ACACCCAGTTGCGGAGGAAATTCTCCGTAAATGAAAACCCAATCGGCGAACAATTCATACCCATATATGG
TAAAAGTTTTGAACGCGACTTGAGAGCGGAGAGCATTGCGGCTGATAAGGTTTTAGCGCTAAGCGGGCTT
TATAAAACGGGCTGCGGGACCAGTTTTCATATCACTACCGTTTGAGTTCTTGTGCTGTGTGGATACTCCT
CCCGACACAAAGCCGCTCCATCAGCCAGCAGTCGTCTAATCCAGAGACCCCGGATCGGGGTACCAACATG
GCCGAAGACGCCAAAAACATAAAGAAAGGCCCGGCACCATTCTATCCACTAGAGGATGGAACCGCTGGAG
AGCAACTGCATAAGGCTATGAAGAGATACGCCCTGGTTCCTGGAACAATTGCTTTTACAGATGCACATAT
CGAGGTGAACATCACGTACGCGGAATACTTCGAAATGTCCGTTCGGTTGGCAGAAGCTATGAAACGATAT
GGGCTGAATACAAATCACAGAATCGTCGTATGCAGTGAAAACTCTCTTCAATTCTTTATGCCGGTGTTGG
GCGCGTTATTTATCGGAGTTGCAGTTGCGCCCGCGAACGACATTTATAATGAACGTGAATTGCTCAACAG
TATGAACATTTCGCAGCCTACCGTAGTGTTTGTTTCCAAAAAGGGGTTGCAAAAAATTTTGAACGTGCAA
AAAAAATTACCAATAATCCAGAAAATTATTATCATGGATTCTAAAACGGATTACCAGGGATTTCAGTCGA
TGTACACGTTCGTCACATCTCATCTACCTCCCGGTTTTAATGAATACGATTTTGTACCAGAGTCCTTTGA
TCGTGACAAAACAATTGCACTGATAATGAACTCCTCTGGATCTACTGGGTTACCTAAGGGTGTGGCCCTT
CCGCATAGAACTGCCTGCGTCAGATTCTCGCATGCCAGAGATCCTATTTTTGGCAATCAAATCATTCCGG
ATACTGCGATTTTAAGTGTTGTTCCATTCCATCACGGTTTTGGAATGTTTACTACACTCGGATATTTGAT
ATGTGGATTTCGAGTCGTCTTAATGTATAGATTTGAAGAAGAGCTGTTTTTACGATCCCTTCAGGATTAC
AAAATTCAAAGTGCGTTGCTAGTACCAACCCTATTTTCATTCTTCGCCAAAAGCACTCTGATTGACAAAT
ACGATTTATCTAATTTACACGAAATTGCTTCTGGGGGCGCACCTCTTTCGAAAGAAGTCGGGGAAGCGGT
TGCAAAACGCTTCCATCTTCCAGGGATACGACAAGGATATGGGCTCACTGAGACTACATCAGCTATTCTG
ATTACACCCGAGGGGGATGATAAACCGGGCGCGGTCGGTAAAGTTGTTCCATTTTTTGAAGCGAAGGTTG
TGGATCTGGATACCGGGAAAACGCTGGGCGTTAATCAGAGAGGCGAATTATGTGTCAGAGGACCTATGAT
TATGTCCGGTTATGTAAACAATCCGGAAGCGACCAACGCCTTGATTGACAAGGATGGATGGCTACATTCT
GGAGACATAGCTTACTGGGACGAAGACGAACACTTCTTCATAGTTGACCGCTTGAAGTCTTTAATTAAAT
ACAAAGGGTATCAGGTGGCCCCCGCTGAATTGGAATCGATATTGTTACAACACCCCAACATCTTCGACGC
GGGCGTGGCAGGTCTTCCCGACGATGACGCCGGTGAACTTCCCGCCGCCGTTGTTGTTTTGGAGCACGGA
AAGACGATGACGGAAAAAGAGATCGTGGATTACGTCGCCAGTCAAGTAACAACCGCGAAAAAGTTGCGCG
GAGGAGTTGTGTTTGTGGACGAAGTACCGAAAGGTCTTACCGGAAAACTCGACGCAAGAAAAATCAGAGA
GATCCTCATAAAGGCCAAGAAGGGCGGAAAGTCCAAATTGTAAGAATTCTTTTGTTCACAGCCTGATCAG
CCTGATCCGCCTGCTCCGCTGCCGCCTGTGCTGCTATTTATATACATATTACTCTTATGATTACCTTTGG
TTCGTTTATACAGTTATATATGCCTATATATACATTATATATTTTAGATTTTACAACTGCTATTGTTTAT
ATAAGTTTAATGTTTAGCCTGCAGTTCGCAGTGGCAGTTTCGAGTTTAATTTTGTTTGTTTAGCTGTAAC
ATATTTAAATTATTAGCCAAACTCATGCAACTAACATCCACAGACCAACGCACACACGCCCAATCACAAG
CACAAGTACAACCATAACCATTGTCCATCCATCGAGCACATGCATAACGTAGTTAAAGTTCTTTGACCGG
AAGTCGCTCATCAACCATCGTTGGCTATCGCTTCCTCTGTTTTCTCTCCGCCGGTTTGGTTTGGTTTGGT
TTGTGTGCGTTCGTTTAGTTGTTCGTTCTTCCACTCTCACGCTCTCTCTATCTATTGATCACGTTCGCCT
CTGTTTATGAATCATATTTTAATCGATTCGATTCGCCCTCGATTGCACTTTTGTACATAGGCACTATGGA
ATTTATAATTGTAACCTGTTCTGTATTATTCGTTGAATTTTCTCTTTCACATCCAGCTTGATTATCCCTT
GATTATGTATGCCGCAGTATTTTTGTATCTATCCCTACTCTAGAATCATTCTCTTAATCATTGTACTCCG
TTATGTGTTTATTTCATTTTAGTTTATTGTTTAATACTTCCAAAGATACATTTAGTTTGTAGTAGCGTGC
GTTTACTTCCCCCCATATCAATTCAATTTTATTTGTAAGCAGCCAACGCGCTGCCCTAAGACTGTAATTT
ATTATTAACAAAAAAAAAAATCGAAAAAGTTTAAGAAATCAGGCTAAACATAGGAGGCCTCGAATCGATC
GATAATTTAGTTAGATTGTATGTAAATTAATTATTGATTTCCTGTGTCACAAGGCCAGTCGACCGATGCC
CTTGAGAGCCTTCAACCCAGTCAGCTCCTTCCGGTGGGCGCGGGGCATGACTATCGTCGCCGCACTTATG
ACTGTCTTCTTTATCATGCAACTCGTAGGACAGGTGCCGGCAGCGCTCTGGGTCATTTTCGGCGAGGACC
GCTTTCGCTGGAGCGCGACGATGATCGGCCTGTCGCTTGCGGTATTCGGAATCTTGCACGCCCTCGCTCA
AGCCTTCGTCACTGGTCCCGCCACCAAACGTTTCGGCGAGAAGCAGGCCATTATCGCCGGCATGGCGGCC
GACGCGCTGGGCTACGTCTTGCTGGCGTTCGCGACGCGAGGCTGGATGGCCTTCCCCATTATGATTCTTC
TCGCTTCCGGCGGCATCGGGATGCCCGCGTTGCAGGCCATGCTGTCCAGGCAGGTAGATGACGACCATCA
GGGACAGCTTCAAGGATCGCTCGCGGCTCTTACCAGCCAGCAAAAGGCCAGGAACCGTAAAAAGGCCGCG
TTGCTGGCGTTTTTCCATAGGCTCCGCCCCCCTGACGAGCATCACAAAAATCGACGCTCAAGTCAGAGGT
GGCGAAACCCGACAGGACTATAAAGATACCAGGCGTTTCCCCCTGGAAGCTCCCTCGTGCGCTCTCCTGT
TCCGACCCTGCCGCTTACCGGATACCTGTCCGCCTTTCTCCCTTCGGGAAGCGTGGCGCTTTCTCAATGC
TCACGCTGTAGGTATCTCAGTTCGGTGTAGGTCGTTCGCTCCAAGCTGGGCTGTGTGCACGAACCCCCCG
TTCAGCCCGACCGCTGCGCCTTATCCGGTAACTATCGTCTTGAGTCCAACCCGGTAAGACACGACTTATC
GCCACTGGCAGCAGCCACTGGTAACAGGATTAGCAGAGCGAGGTATGTAGGCGGTGCTACAGAGTTCTTG
AAGTGGTGGCCTAACTACGGCTACACTAGAAGGACAGTATTTGGTATCTGCGCTCTGCTGAAGCCAGTTA
CCTTCGGAAAAAGAGTTGGTAGCTCTTGATCCGGCAAACAAACCACCGCTGGTAGCGGTGGTTTTTTTGT
TTGCAAGCAGCAGATTACGCGCAGAAAAAAAGGATCTCAAGAAGATCCTTTGATCTTTTCTACGGGGTCT
GACGCTCAGTGGAACGAAAACTCACGTTAAGGGATTTTGGTCATGAGATTATCAAAAAGGATCTTCACCT
AGATCCTTTTAAATTAAAAATGAAGTTTTAAATCAATCTAAAGTATATATGAGTAAACTTGGTCTGACAG
TTACCAATGCTTAATCAGTGAGGCACCTATCTCAGCGATCTGTCTATTTCGTTCATCCATAGTTGCCTGA
CTCCCCGTCGTGTAGATAACTACGATACGGGAGGGCTTACCATCTGGCCCCAGTGCTGCAATGATACCGC
GAGACCCACGCTCACCGGCTCCAGATTTATCAGCAATAAACCAGCCAGCCGGAAGGGCCGAGCGCAGAAG
TGGTCCTGCAACTTTATCCGCCTCCATCCAGTCTATTAATTGTTGCCGGGAAGCTAGAGTAAGTAGTTCG
CCAGTTAATAGTTTGCGCAACGTTGTTGCCATTGCTGCAGGCATCGTGGTGTCACGCTCGTCGTTTGGTA
TGGCTTCATTCAGCTCCGGTTCCCAACGATCAAGGCGAGTTACATGATCCCCCATGTTGTGCAAAAAAGC
GGTTAGCTCCTTCGGTCCTCCGATCGTTGTCAGAAGTAAGTTGGCCGCAGTGTTATCACTCATGGTTATG
GCAGCACTGCATAATTCTCTTACTGTCATGCCATCCGTAAGATGCTTTTCTGTGACTGGTGAGTACTCAA
CCAAGTCATTCTGAGAATAGTGTATGCGGCGACCGAGTTGCTCTTGCCCGGCGTCAACACGGGATAATAC
CGCGCCACATAGCAGAACTTTAAAAGTGCTCATCATTGGAAAACGTTCTTCGGGGCGAAAACTCTCAAGG
ATCTTACCGCTGTTGAGATCCAGTTCGATGTAACCCACTCGTGCACCCAACTGATCTTCAGCATCTTTTA
CTTTCACCAGCGTTTCTGGGTGAGCAAAAACAGGAAGGCAAAATGCCGCAAAAAAGGGAATAAGGGCGAC
ACGGAAATGTTGAATACTCATACTCTTCCTTTTTCAATATTATTGAAGCATTTATCAGGGTTATTGTCTC
ATGAGCGGATACATATTTGAATGTATTTAGAAAAATAAACAAATAGGGGTTCCGCGCACATTTCCCCGAA
AAGTGCCACCTGACGTCTAAGAAACCATTATTATCATGACATTAACCTATAAAAATAGGCGTATCACGAG
CCCTTTCGT
